>Addgene plasmid #229886 | AiP12321 - pAAV-AiE0476m-minBG-SYFP2-WPRE3-BGHpA (Alias: CN2321) | addgene full sequence | sequence record 461347 | Addgene NGS Result
CCTGCAGGCAGCTGCGCGCTCGCTCGCTCACTGAGGCCGCCCGGGCGTCGGGCGACCTTTGGTCGCCCGG
CCTCAGTGAGCGAGCGAGCGCGCAGAGAGGGAGTGGCCAACTCCATCACTAGGGGTTCCTGCGGCCGCAC
GCGTTATGATGTGCCAGGCTTGGGAGAAACACCACAAGCAAAGCCAAAATAGGTGGCCTAGAACTTCCAG
CTTGAAATATGGGAGAGAATGAGGGAGGCACTGTAGAGCAGCTGCCGGGTGCCGCATGAGAACAATTCTC
CCTGCTCATAATTAATCCTACCTATTTCTGATGACAGCTGGCTCTTCACTTTGAACAAGCTAGTTAACAA
CTTTCTTCTCACATTGAGCAAATAATTCATATTTAATTACTTAACCACCAGTTACAAAATGAGAATCATC
AAGGAATCACAATTAATTTGCTATTGACAAACTCATACTTTTAGCAGGCTGATTTCTACTTTATACTTAG
ATTGGTAATGAAAAATGAAGCTTATTTTAGTTGATTGGTTGGACTTGTGTATGAATATTATCTATTATTT
GAAAAGCCAAACTTGAATGCAAAAAAATATTGAATATGAAAAGAAAAACATTTGCAGTAAAGCTTGTTCT
GAGCTCGGGCTGGGCATAAAAGTCAGGGCAGAGCCATCTATTGCTTACATTTGCTTCTGGGATCCAGATC
TTTCGAAGCTAGCGCTACCGGTCGCCACCATGGTGAGCAAGGGCGAGGAGCTGTTCACCGGGGTGGTGCC
CATCCTGGTCGAGCTGGACGGCGACGTAAACGGCCACAAGTTCAGCGTGTCCGGCGAGGGCGAGGGCGAT
GCCACCTACGGCAAGCTGACCCTGAAGCTGATCTGCACCACCGGCAAGCTGCCCGTGCCCTGGCCCACCC
TCGTGACCACCCTGGGCTACGGCGTGCAGTGCTTCGCCCGCTACCCCGACCACATGAAGCAGCACGACTT
CTTCAAGTCCGCCATGCCCGAAGGCTACGTCCAGGAGCGCACCATCTTCTTCAAGGACGACGGCAACTAC
AAGACCCGCGCCGAGGTGAAGTTCGAGGGCGACACCCTGGTGAACCGCATCGAGCTGAAGGGCATCGACT
TCAAGGAGGACGGCAACATCCTGGGGCACAAGCTGGAGTACAACTACAACAGCCACAACGTCTATATCAC
CGCCGACAAGCAGAAGAACGGCATCAAGGCCAACTTCAAGATCCGCCACAACATCGAGGACGGCGGCGTG
CAGCTCGCCGACCACTACCAGCAGAACACCCCCATCGGCGACGGCCCCGTGCTGCTGCCCGACAACCACT
ACCTGAGCTACCAGTCCAAGCTGAGCAAAGACCCCAACGAGAAGCGCGATCACATGGTCCTGCTGGAGTT
CGTGACCGCCGCCGGGATCACTCTCGGCATGGACGAGCTGTACAAGTAAGTCGACGGCGCGCCGCGGCCG
CGAATTCGATATCATAATCAACCTCTGGATTACAAAATTTGTGAAAGATTGACTGGTATTCTTAACTATG
TTGCTCCTTTTACGCTATGTGGATACGCTGCTTTAATGCCTTTGTATCATGCTATTGCTTCCCGTATGGC
TTTCATTTTCTCCTCCTTGTATAAATCCTGGTTAGTTCTTGCCACGGCGGAACTCATCGCCGCCTGCCTT
GCCCGCTGCTGGACAGGGGCTCGGCTGTTGGGCACTGACAATTCCGTGGCTCGAGAGATCTTCGACTGTG
CCTTCTAGTTGCCAGCCATCTGTTGTTTGCCCCTCCCCCGTGCCTTCCTTGACCCTGGAAGGTGCCACTC
CCACTGTCCTTTCCTAATAAAATGAGGAAATTGCATCGCATTGTCTGAGTAGGTGTCATTCTATTCTGGG
GGGTGGGGTGGGGCAGGACAGCAAGGGGGAGGATTGGGAAGACAATAGCAGGCATGAGATCTCACGTGCG
GACCGAGCGGCCGCAGGAACCCCTAGTGATGGAGTTGGCCACTCCCTCTCTGCGCGCTCGCTCGCTCACT
GAGGCCGGGCGACCAAAGGTCGCCCGACGCCCGGGCTTTGCCCGGGCGGCCTCAGTGAGCGAGCGAGCGC
GCAGCTGCCTGCAGGGGCGCCTGATGCGGTATTTTCTCCTTACGCATCTGTGCGGTATTTCACACCGCAT
A
[95 nt withheld, positions 2172-2266]
T
[46 nt withheld, positions 2268-2313]
C
[141 nt withheld, positions 2315-2455]
CCTTTGACGTTGGAGTCCACGTTCTTT
[37 nt withheld, positions 2483-2519]
ACTCTATCTCGGGCTATTCTTTTGATTTATAAGGGATTTTGCCGATTTCGGTCTATTGGTTAAAAAATGA
GCTGATTTAACAAAAATTTAACGCGAATTTTAACAAAATATTAACGTTTACAATTTTATGGTGCACTCTC
AGTACAATCTGCTCTGATGCCGCATAGTTAAGCCAGCCCCGACACCCGCCAACACCCGCTGACGCGCCCT
GACGGGCTTGTCTGCTCCCGGCATCCGCTTACAGACAAGCTGTGACCGTCTCCGGGAGCTGCATGTGTCA
GAGGTTTTCACCGTCATCACCGAAACGCGCGAGACGAAAGGGCCTCGTGATACGCCTATTTTTATAGGTT
AATGTCATGATAATAATGGTTTCTTAGACGTCAGGTGGCACTTTTCGGGGAAATGTGCGCGGAACCCCTA
TTTGTTTATTTTTCTAAATACATTCAAATATGTATCCGCTCATGAGACAATAACCCTGATAAATGCTTCA
ATAATATTGAAAAAGGAAGAGTATGAGTATTCAACATTTCCGTGTCGCCCTTATTCCCTTTTTTGCGGCA
TTTTGCCTTCCTGTTTTTGCTCACCCAGAAACGCTGGTGAAAGTAAAAGATGCTGAAGATCAGTTGGGTG
CACGAGTGGGTTACATCGAACTGGATCTCAACAGCGGTAAGATCCTTGAGAGTTTTCGCCCCGAAGAACG
TTTTCCAATGATGAGCACTTTTAAAGTTCTGCTATGTGGCGCGGTATTATCCCGTATTGACGCCGGGCAA
GAGCAACTCGGTCGCCGCATACACTATTCTCAGAATGACTTGGTTGAGTACTCACCAGTCACAGAAAAGC
ATCTTACGGATGGCATGACAGTAAGAGAATTATGCAGTGCTGCCATAACCATGAGTGATAACACTGCGGC
CAACTTACTTCTGACAACGATCGGAGGACCGAAGGAGCTAACCGCTTTTTTGCACAACATGGGGGATCAT
GTAACTCGCCTTGATCGTTGGGAACCGGAGCTGAATGAAGCCATACCAAACGACGAGCGTGACACCACGA
TGCCTGTAGCAATGGCAACAACGTTGCGCAAACTATTAACTGGCGAACTACTTACTCTAGCTTCCCGGCA
ACAATTAATAGACTGGATGGAGGCGGATAAAGTTGCAGGACCACTTCTGCGCTCGGCCCTTCCGGCTGGC
TGGTTTATTGCTGATAAATCTGGAGCCGGTGAGCGTGGGTCTCGCGGTATCATTGCAGCACTGGGGCCAG
ATGGTAAGCCCTCCCGTATCGTAGTTATCTACACGACGGGGAGTCAGGCAACTATGGATGAACGAAATAG
ACAGATCGCTGAGATAGGTGCCTCACTGATTAAGCATTGGTAACTGTCAGACCAAGTTTACTCATATATA
CTTTAGATTGATTTAAAACTTCATTTTTAATTTAAAAGGATCTAGGTGAAGATCCTTTTTGATAATCTCA
TGACCAAAATCCCTTAACGTGAGTTTTCGTTCCACTGAGCGTCAGACCCCGTAGAAAAGATCAAAGGATC
TTCTTGAGATCCTTTTTTTCTGCGCGTAATCTGCTGCTTGCAAACAAAAAAACCACCGCTACCAGCGGTG
GTTTGTTTGCCGGATCAAGAGCTACCAACTCTTTTTCCGAAGGTAACTGGCTTCAGCAGAGCGCAGATAC
CAAATACTGTTCTTCTAGTGTAGCCGTAGTTAGGCCACCACTTCAAGAACTCTGTAGCACCGCCTACATA
CCTCGCTCTGCTAATCCTGTTACCAGTGGCTGCTGCCAGTGGCGATAAGTCGTGTCTTACCGGGTTGGAC
TCAAGACGATAGTTACCGGATAAGGCGCAGCGGTCGGGCTGAACGGGGGGTTCGTGCACACAGCCCAGCT
TGGAGCGAACGACCTACACCGAACTGAGATACCTACAGCGTGAGCTATGAGAAAGCGCCACGCTTCCCGA
AGGGAGAAAGGCGGACAGGTATCCGGTAAGCGGCAGGGTCGGAACAGGAGAGCGCACGAGGGAGCTTCCA
GGGGGAAACGCCTGGTATCTTTATAGTCCTGTCGGGTTTCGCCACCTCTGACTTGAGCGTCGATTTTTGT
GATGCTCGTCAGGGGGGCGGAGCCTATGGAAAAACGCCAGCAACGCGGCCTTTTTACGGTTCCTGGCCTT
TTGCTGGCCTTTTGCTCACATGT
Features (pLannotate 1.2.2; 14 found; start..end, strand, type, name):
     12..39      +  repeat_region  AAV2 ITR (fragment): inverted terminal repeat of adeno-associated virus serotype 2 inverted
     68..95      +  repeat_region  AAV2 ITR (fragment): inverted terminal repeat of adeno-associated virus serotype 2 inverted
    730..1446    +  CDS            SYFP2: SYFP2 is a basic (constitutively fluorescent) yellow fluorescent protein published in 2006, derived from Aequorea victoria. It is reported to be a very rapidly-maturing monomer with moderate acid sensitivity.
   1486..1643    +  misc_feature   WPRE (fragment): woodchuck hepatitis virus posttranscriptional regulatory element
   1649..1729    +  misc_feature   WPRE (fragment): woodchuck hepatitis virus posttranscriptional regulatory element
   1746..1857    +  polyA_signal   bGH poly(A) signal: bovine growth hormone polyadenylation signal
   1975..2115    +  repeat_region  AAV2 ITR: inverted terminal repeat of adeno-associated virus serotype 2 inverted
   2120..2171    -  misc_feature   bom (fragment): basis of mobility region from pBR322
   2190..2645    +  rep_origin     f1 ori (sequence partly withheld): f1 bacteriophage origin of replication; arrow indicates direction of (+) strand synthesis
   2646..2695    -  misc_feature   bom (fragment): basis of mobility region from pBR322
   2797..2832    -  CDS            rop (fragment): Rop protein, which maintains plasmids at low copy number; rop
   2927..3031    +  promoter       AmpR promoter: bla
   3032..3892    +  CDS            AmpR: β-lactamase; bla; confers resistance to ampicillin, carbenicillin, and related antibiotics
   4063..4651    +  rep_origin     ori: high-copy-number ColE1/pMB1/pBR322/pUC origin of replication
