[The description below was written by a language model from this plasmid's Addgene catalogue record and pLannotate feature annotations shown in this document.]
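Description:
AiP12321 - pAAV-AiE0476m-minBG-SYFP2-WPRE3-BGHpA (alias CN2321) is a recombinant AAV transfer plasmid of about 4.7 kb, built to package an enhancer-driven fluorescent reporter into adeno-associated virus for delivery to brain tissue. It is maintained in bacteria through a high-copy ColE1/pUC-type origin and selected with ampicillin via the β-lactamase gene and its native promoter. The backbone also carries an f1 phage origin and short remnants of pBR322 bom and rop sequences. The expression cassette lies between AAV2 inverted terminal repeats, which are the cis elements needed for genome replication and packaging into capsids. The automated annotation finds a complete ITR downstream of the cassette but only short ITR fragments on the upstream side. This may simply reflect how hard these structured repeats are to sequence and annotate.

Within the ITRs, the construct name indicates that the AiE0476m enhancer sits upstream of a minimal beta-globin promoter (minBG). Neither element is called in the feature table, though an unannotated stretch between the left ITR fragments and the coding sequence is where they would be expected. A minimal promoter has little activity by itself, so the pattern of expression depends on the enhancer, which was designed to direct transgene expression to specific brain cell types; the record does not say which types. The payload is SYFP2, a rapidly maturing monomeric yellow fluorescent protein derived from Aequorea victoria. It is followed by WPRE3, a shortened woodchuck hepatitis virus posttranscriptional element (annotated as two WPRE fragments) that boosts transcript expression while saving packaging space, and then by a bovine growth hormone polyadenylation signal. The construct serves as a reporter virus for labelling cells in which the enhancer is active and for assessing its specificity, as part of a larger collection of enhancer AAVs for genetic access to cortical cell types.
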