Addgene plasmid #229886: AiP12321 - pAAV-AiE0476m-minBG-SYFP2-WPRE3-BGHpA (Alias: CN2321)
Purpose: AiE0476m is an enhancer sequence, designed to drive AAV-mediated transgene expression in specific brain cell types
Depositing lab: Allen Institute for Brain Science & Jonathan Ting. Depositing organization: Allen Institute. Publication: A suite of enhancer AAVs and transgenic mouse lines for genetic access to cortical cell types. Ben-Simon Y, Hooper M, Narayan S, Daigle TL, Dwivedi D, Way SW, Oster A, Stafford DA, Mich JK, Taormina MJ, Martinez RA, Opitz-Araya X, Roth JR, Alexander JR, Allen S, Amster A, Arbuckle J, Ayala A, Baker PM, Bakken TE, Barcelli T, Barta S, Bendrick J, Bertagnolli D, Bielstein C, Bishwakarma P, Bowlus J, Boyer G, Brouner K, Casian B, Casper T, Chakka AB, Chakrabarty R, Chance RK, Chavan S, Clark M, Colbert K, Collman F, Daniel S, Departee M, DiValentin P, Donadio N, Dotson N, Egdorf T, Fliss T, Gabitto M, Garcia J, Gary A, Gasperini M, Gloe J, Goldy J, Gore BB, Graybuck L, Greisman N, Haeseleer F, Halterman C, Haradon Z, Hastings SD, Helback O, Ho W, Hockemeyer D, Huang C, Huff S, Hunker A, Johansen N, Jones D, Juneau Z, Kalmbach B, Kannan M, Khem S, Kussick E, Kutsal R, Larsen R, Lee C, Lee AY, Leibly M, Lenz GH, Li S, Liang E, Lusk N, Madigan Z, Malloy J, Malone J, McCue R, Melchor J, Mollenkopf T, Moosman S, Morin E, Newman D, Ng L, Ngo K, Omstead V, Otto S, Oyama A, Pena N, Pham T, Phillips E, Pom CA, Potekhina L, Ransford S, Ray PL, Rette D, Reynoldson C, Rimorin C, Rocha D, Ruiz A, Sanchez REA, Sawyer L, Sedeno-Cortes A, Sevigny JP, Shapovalova N, Shepard N, Shulga L, Sigler AR, Siverts L, Soliman S, Somasundaram S, Staats B, Stewart K, Szelenyi E, Tieu M, Trader C, Tran A, van Velthoven CTJ, Walker M, Wang Y, Weed N, Wirthlin M, Wood T, Wynalda B, Yao Z, Zhou T, Ariza J, Dee N, Reding M, Ronellenfitch K, Mufti S, Sunkin SM, Smith KA, Esposito L, Waters J, Thyagarajan B, Yao S, Lein ES, Zeng H, Levi BP, Ngai J, Ting JT, Tasic B. Cell. 2025 May 16:S0092-8674(25)00513-6. doi: 10.1016/j.cell.2025.05.002. PubMed 40403729.
Backbone
  Vector backbone: rAAV
  Vector type: AAV
Growth in bacteria
  Bacterial resistance: Ampicillin, 100 μg/mL
  Growth temperature: 30°C
  Growth strain: NEB Stable
  Copy number: High Copy
Gene/Insert
  Gene/Insert name: SYFP2
  Species: Synthetic
  Cloning method: Restriction Enzyme; 5′ cloning site Unknown (unknown if destroyed); 3′ cloning site Unknown (unknown if destroyed)
Terms and licenses: Academic/Nonprofit Terms; Industry Terms: Not Available to Industry
Depositor comments: Allen Institute plasmid alias: CN2321
How to cite: AiP12321 - pAAV-AiE0476m-minBG-SYFP2-WPRE3-BGHpA (Alias: CN2321) was a gift from Allen Institute for Brain Science & Jonathan Ting (Addgene plasmid # 229886 ; http://n2t.net/addgene:229886 ; RRID:Addgene_229886)
